>Addgene plasmid #29291 | pEMS1686 | addgene partial sequence | sequence record 34641 | 29291 with M13pUC-fwd (5' CCCAGTCACGACGTTGTAAAACG 3')
AGTGGATGTCAGTAAGACCAATAGGTGCCTATCAGAAACGCAAGAGTCTTCTCTGTCTCGACAAGCCCAG
TTTCTATTGGTCTCCTTAAACCTGTCTTGTAACCTTGATACTTACGGCGCGCCGTTGGATTTCTGGGAAG
GGGTAGGAGGAGAAGACACCAAAGAGAGAAATAATGTATCTATTAGGGGTGGTTATCCAAGAGTTAAAGC
AACAGAATTTTCTGCCCCACAACGGATGAACCAAGATCAAAAACATAAGGACTGAAGTCTCACCTGTACC
GGTTAGGCGAGAGAATCGCGTCCCAAAGATTCTCCAACCCTCTTCTCCCTGAATCCCAACTCCCCCAGCC
CCCTAACCCACCAACCCACACCTTCAAACCAGGAAACTCTGCAGGTGGAAGACAAAGAGGGGCGTTGGCG
TTTGGGAAGCCAGTCTCCCCACTGTCCCTCGCCGCAGCGGCGCCCCCAGCGCGGCCACCTCGGACAGATG
CGGGGCGGGGTGACCCGGGCAGCCGCGGCCAGCACCGCGCGGGCACTTACTGCGACGGACAGTCCCGCGG
GGTGCTGAGTTTCTCTGGTTCCTCCGAGCGCACGCTGGTCGCTCCGCACTCTCGGTAGCTGCCGCCGG
