[The description below was written by a language model from this plasmid's Addgene catalogue record.]
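Description:
pEMS1686 is a Pleiades Promoter Project plasmid built on the large pEMS1313 backbone (about 18.8 kb without insert). It is maintained in E. coli as a high-copy plasmid under ampicillin selection. The record does not list the origin of replication or the other backbone elements, and no feature table is available. What accounts for the backbone's considerable size, and how the construct is delivered into mouse cells, therefore cannot be stated from this entry.

The payload is Ple214, a 2,731 bp human MiniPromoter designed from regulatory sequence of TAC1 (tachykinin 1), the gene encoding the tachykinin neuropeptide precursor. It was inserted by restriction cloning between FseI and AscI sites, upstream of a backbone-encoded reporter cassette described as Intron-LacZ-NLS. In this arrangement the MiniPromoter is the element under test. It would drive transcription of an intron-containing lacZ message, the intron typically being included to improve expression. The resulting β-galactosidase carries a nuclear localization signal, which concentrates staining in nuclei so that expressing cells can be identified individually.

The construct belongs to a collection of compact human promoter designs intended to drive selective, region- or cell-type-specific expression in the brain. For Ple214 the recorded outcome is negative: lacZ reporter expression was not detected in the brain or eye. The plasmid is thus mainly useful as a documented reference for a TAC1-derived design that did not give detectable expression, or as a starting point for redesigning that regulatory region, rather than as a validated expression tool.
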