Addgene plasmid #29291: pEMS1686
Purpose: Expression of the reporter gene was not detected in the brain and eye using LacZ.
Depositing lab: Elizabeth Simpson. Depositing organization: University of British Columbia. Publication: A regulatory toolbox of MiniPromoters to drive selective expression in the brain. Portales-Casamar E, Swanson DJ, Liu L, de Leeuw CN, Banks KG, Ho Sui SJ, Fulton DL, Ali J, Amirabbasi M, Arenillas DJ, Babyak N, Black SF, Bonaguro RJ, Brauer E, Candido TR, Castellarin M, Chen J, Chen Y, Cheng JC, Chopra V, Docking TR, Dreolini L, D'Souza CA, Flynn EK, Glenn R, Hatakka K, Hearty TG, Imanian B, Jiang S, Khorasan-zadeh S, Komljenovic I, Laprise S, Liao NY, Lim JS, Lithwick S, Liu F, Liu J, Lu M, McConechy M, McLeod AJ, Milisavljevic M, Mis J, O'Connor K, Palma B, Palmquist DL, Schmouth JF, Swanson MI, Tam B, Ticoll A, Turner JL, Varhol R, Vermeulen J, Watkins RF, Wilson G, Wong BK, Wong SH, Wong TY, Yang GS, Ypsilanti AR, Jones SJ, Holt RA, Goldowitz D, Wasserman WW, Simpson EM. Proc Natl Acad Sci U S A. 2010 Sep 21. 107(38):16589-94. 10.1073/pnas.1009158107 PubMed 20807748.
Backbone
  Vector backbone: pEMS1313
  Backbone size w/o insert (bp): 18843
  Vector type: Pleiades Promoter Project [sic, Pleaides Plieades]
Growth in bacteria
  Bacterial resistance: Ampicillin, 100 μg/mL
  Growth temperature: 37°C
  Growth strain: DH5alpha
  Growth instructions: DH10B
  Copy number: High Copy
Gene/Insert
  Gene/Insert name: Ple214 (alt names: TAC1; tachykinin 1)
  Species: H. sapiens (human)
  Insert size (bp): 2731
  Entrez Gene: TAC1 (a.k.a. Hs.2563, NK2, NKNA, NPK, TAC2)
  Tag / fusion protein: Intron-LacZ-NLS (C terminal on backbone)
  Cloning method: Restriction Enzyme; 5′ cloning site FseI (unknown if destroyed); 3′ cloning site AscI (unknown if destroyed)
  Sequencing primers: 5′ Unknown
Terms and licenses: Academic/Nonprofit Terms; Industry Terms
How to cite: pEMS1686 was a gift from Elizabeth Simpson (Addgene plasmid # 29291 ; http://n2t.net/addgene:29291 ; RRID:Addgene_29291)
